Addgene plasmid #36119: pCX4-cMyc
Depositing lab: Steven Dowdy. Depositing organization: University of California, San Diego (UCSD). Publication: Probing sporadic and familial Alzheimer's disease using induced pluripotent stem cells. Israel MA, Yuan SH, Bardy C, Reyna SM, Mu Y, Herrera C, Hefferan MP, Van Gorp S, Nazor KL, Boscolo FS, Carson CT, Laurent LC, Marsala M, Gage FH, Remes AM, Koo EH, Goldstein LS. Nature. 2012 Jan 25;482(7384):216-20. doi: 10.1038/nature10821. PubMed 22278060.
Backbone
  Vector backbone: pCX4bsr
  Vector type: Retroviral
  Selectable markers: Blasticidin
Growth in bacteria
  Bacterial resistance: Ampicillin, 100 μg/mL
  Growth temperature: 37°C
  Growth strain: DH5alpha
  Copy number: Unknown
Gene/Insert
  Gene/Insert name: cMyc
  Species: H. sapiens (human)
  Entrez Gene: MYC (a.k.a. MRTL, MYCC, bHLHe39, c-Myc)
  Cloning method: Unknown
  Sequencing primers: 5′ unknown; 3′ unknown
Terms and licenses: Academic/Nonprofit Terms; Industry Terms: Not Available to Industry
How to cite: pCX4-cMyc was a gift from Steven Dowdy (Addgene plasmid # 36119 ; http://n2t.net/addgene:36119 ; RRID:Addgene_36119)
