[The description below was written by a language model from this plasmid's Addgene catalogue record.]
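Description:
pCX4-cMyc is a retroviral expression plasmid built on the pCX4bsr backbone and carrying human c-Myc (MYC, also known as bHLHe39), the basic helix-loop-helix transcription factor and proto-oncogene. It is propagated in E. coli under ampicillin selection, and the record lists blasticidin as the selectable marker for transduced mammalian cells, consistent with the "bsr" (blasticidin S resistance) designation of the parent vector. Copy number is recorded as unknown. No feature table accompanies the entry, so the promoter driving MYC, the arrangement linking the insert to the blasticidin marker, the origin of replication, and any epitope tags are not stated. The cloning method and flanking sites are also not recorded.

As a retroviral transfer vector, the plasmid would normally be introduced into a packaging cell line that supplies the viral structural and enzymatic proteins in trans. This yields replication-defective particles that integrate the MYC cassette stably into the genome of dividing target cells, and integrants can then be enriched with blasticidin. The associated publication concerns the generation of induced pluripotent stem cells from patients with sporadic and familial Alzheimer's disease. This points to use of the construct as the c-Myc component of a reprogramming factor set delivered to human somatic cells, although the catalogue fields themselves do not state a purpose. More generally, it would suit stable MYC overexpression in mammalian cells for studies of proliferation, transformation or cell-fate change.
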