>Addgene plasmid #36119 | pCX4-cMyc | addgene partial sequence | sequence record 46466 | pBMN-5
CCATCCTCTAGACTGCCGGATCCCATGCCCCTCAACGTTAGCTTCACCAACAGGAACTATGACCTCGACT
ACGACTCGGTGCAGCCGTATTTCTACTGCGACGAGGAGGAGAACTTCTACCAGCAGCAGCAGCAGAGCGA
GCTGCAGCCCCCGGCGCCCAGCGAGGATATCTGGAAGAAATTCGAGCTGCTGCCCACCCCGCCCCTGTCC
CCTAGCCGCCGCTCCGGGCTCTGCTCGCCCTCCTACGTTGCGGTCACACCCTTCTCCCTTCGGGGAGACA
ACGACGGCGGTGGCGGGAGCTTCTCCACGGCCGACCAGCTGGAGATGGTGACCGAGCTGCTGGGAGGAGA
CATGGTGAACCAGAGTTTCATCTGCGACCCGGACGACGAGACCTTCATCAAAAACATCATCATCCAGGAC
TGTATGTGGAGCGGCTTCTCGGCCGCCGCCAAGCTCGTCTCAGAGAAGCTGGCCTCCTACCAGGCTGCGC
GCAAAGACAGCGGCAGCCCGAACCCCGCCCGCGGCCACAGCGTCTGCTCCACCTCCAGCTTGTACCTGCA
GGATCTGAGCGCCGCCGCCTCAGAGTGCATCGACCCCTCGGTGGTCTTCCCCTACCCTCTCAACGACAGC
AGCTCGCCCAAGTCCTGCGCCTCGCAAGACTC
