>Addgene plasmid #36119 | pCX4-cMyc | addgene partial sequence | sequence record 46467 | IRES-F 5'-TGGCTCTCCTCAAGCGTATT-3'
TACCCCATTGTATGGGATCTGATCTGGGGCCTCGGTGCACATGCTTTACATGTGTTTAGTCGAGGTTAAA
AAAACGTCTAGGCCCCCCGAACCACGGGGACGTGGTTTTCCTTTGAAAAACACGATAATACCATGGTCAT
GAAAACATTTAACATTTCTCAACAAGATCTAGAATTAGTAGAAGTAGCGACAGAGAAGATTACAATGCTT
TATGAGGATAATAAACATCATGTGGGAGCGGCAATTCGTACGAAAACAGGAGAAATCATTTCGGCAGTAC
ATATTGAAGCGTATATAGGACGAGTAACTGTTTGTGCAGAAGCCATTGCGATTGGTAGTGCAGTTTCGAA
TGGACAAAAGGATTTTGACACGATTGTAGCTGTTAGACACCCTTATTCTGACGAAGTAGATAGAAGTATT
CGAGTGGTAAGTCCTTGTGGTATGTGTAGGGAGTTGATTTCAGACTATGCACCAGATTGTTTTGTGTTAA
TAGAAATGAATGGCAAGTTAGTCAAAACTACGATTGAAGAACTCATTCCACTCAAATATACCCGAAATTA
AAAGTCGACGATAAAATAAAAGATTTTATTTAGTCTCCAGAAAAAGGGGGGAATGAAAGACCCCACCTGT
AGGGTTTGGCA
